Addgene plasmid #192132: pAAV-CMV-Hsp1-Hsp2Cas9-Y-P2A-puro
Purpose: Expresses highly specific Hsp1-Hsp2Cas9, cloning backbone for sgRNA and puromycin resistance gene
Depositing lab: Yongming Wang. Depositing organization: Fudan University. Publication: Genome editing with natural and engineered CjCas9 orthologs. Gao S, Wang Y, Qi T, Wei J, Hu Z, Liu J, Sun S, Liu H, Wang Y. Mol Ther. 2023 Apr 5;31(4):1177-1187. doi: 10.1016/j.ymthe.2023.01.029. Epub 2023 Feb 1. PubMed 36733251.
Backbone
  Vector backbone: AAV2 ITR vector
  Vector type: Mammalian Expression, AAV
Growth in bacteria
  Bacterial resistance: Ampicillin, 100 μg/mL
  Growth temperature: 37°C
  Growth strain: NEB Stable
  Copy number: High Copy
Gene/Insert
  Gene/Insert name: Hsp1-Hsp2Cas9-Y
  Species: Synthetic
  Mutation: Hsp1-Hsp2Cas9 (Y446A)
  Cloning method: Gibson Cloning
Terms and licenses: Academic/Nonprofit Terms; Industry Terms: Not Available to Industry
How to cite: pAAV-CMV-Hsp1-Hsp2Cas9-Y-P2A-puro was a gift from Yongming Wang (Addgene plasmid # 192132 ; http://n2t.net/addgene:192132 ; RRID:Addgene_192132)
