[The description below was written by a language model from this plasmid's Addgene catalogue record and pLannotate feature annotations shown in this document.]
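Description:
pAAV-CMV-Hsp1-Hsp2Cas9-Y-P2A-puro is an 8.1 kb AAV2 ITR-flanked transfer plasmid for mammalian expression of an engineered, compact Cas9 together with a single-guide RNA cloning cassette. It is maintained in E. coli as a high-copy plasmid through a ColE1/pUC-type origin and selected with ampicillin (AmpR, β-lactamase). An f1 phage origin is also present in the backbone. The downstream ITR is annotated in full, whereas the upstream ITR was detected only as two short fragments in the sequencing result. ITRs are repetitive, recombination-prone and hard to sequence, which fits the record's choice of a recombination-deficient propagation strain.

Between the ITRs, the CMV immediate-early enhancer and promoter drive the synthetic Hsp1-Hsp2Cas9-Y coding sequence. This is a Cas9 carrying a Y446A substitution and is described as a highly specific variant. The annotation tool matches the open reading frame to Campylobacter jejuni Cas9, consistent with the source study on CjCas9 orthologs. The nuclease is followed by a bipartite nucleoplasmin nuclear localization signal. As the name indicates, a P2A self-cleaving peptide then links it to puromycin N-acetyltransferase, so a single transcript yields both the nuclease and a drug marker for enriching transfected cells. Fragments of a 3xHA epitope tag are annotated immediately after PuroR, and the transcript ends at a bGH polyadenylation signal. Downstream, a human U6 Pol III promoter precedes a Cj-type guide RNA scaffold, and a user-chosen spacer is inserted between them. The record does not state the cloning sites used for spacer insertion. The construct serves as an all-in-one backbone for genome editing in mammalian cells by transfection with puromycin selection, and its ITR layout is the format used for AAV packaging.
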