Features (pLannotate 1.2.2; 21 found; start..end, strand, type, name):
     12..39      +  repeat_region  AAV2 ITR (fragment): inverted terminal repeat of adeno-associated virus serotype 2 inverted
     68..95      +  repeat_region  AAV2 ITR (fragment): inverted terminal repeat of adeno-associated virus serotype 2 inverted
    154..533     +  enhancer       CMV enhancer: human cytomegalovirus immediate early enhancer
    534..737     +  promoter       CMV promoter: human cytomegalovirus (CMV) immediate early promoter
    822..3914    +  CDS            cas9: CAS9_CAMJE - Experimental evidence at protein level: Swiss-Prot protein existence level 1. CRISPR (clustered regularly interspaced short palindromic repeat) is an adaptive immune system that provides protection against mobile genetic elements (viruses, transposable elements and conjugative plasmids). CRISPR clusters contain spacers, sequences complementary to antecedent mobile elements, and target invading nucleic acids. CRISPR clusters are transcribed and processed into CRISPR RNA (crRNA). In type II CRISPR systems correct processing of pre-crRNA requires a trans- encoded small RNA (tracrRNA)
   3954..4001    +  CDS            nucleoplasmin NLS: bipartite nuclear localization signal from nucleoplasmin
   4080..4677    +  CDS            PuroR (fragment): puromycin N-acetyltransferase; pac from Streptomyces; confers resistance to puromycin
   4677..4693    +  CDS            3xHA (fragment): three tandem HA epitope tags
   4704..4720    +  CDS            3xHA (fragment): three tandem HA epitope tags
   4731..4759    +  CDS            3xHA (fragment): three tandem HA epitope tags
   4791..4902    +  polyA_signal   bGH poly(A) signal: bovine growth hormone polyadenylation signal
   5005..5245    +  promoter       U6 promoter: RNA polymerase III promoter for human U6 snRNA
   5272..5344    +  misc_RNA       Cj gRNA scaffold: guide RNA scaffold for the Campylobacter jejuni CRISPR/Cas9 system (Kim et al., 2016)
   5359..5499    +  repeat_region  AAV2 ITR: inverted terminal repeat of adeno-associated virus serotype 2 inverted
   5504..5555    -  misc_feature   bom (fragment): basis of mobility region from pBR322
   5574..6029    +  rep_origin     f1 ori (sequence partly withheld): f1 bacteriophage origin of replication; arrow indicates direction of (+) strand synthesis
   6030..6079    -  misc_feature   bom (fragment): basis of mobility region from pBR322
   6181..6216    -  CDS            rop (fragment): Rop protein, which maintains plasmids at low copy number; rop
   6311..6415    +  promoter       AmpR promoter: bla
   6416..7276    +  CDS            AmpR: β-lactamase; bla; confers resistance to ampicillin, carbenicillin, and related antibiotics
   7447..8035    +  rep_origin     ori: high-copy-number ColE1/pMB1/pBR322/pUC origin of replication
>Addgene plasmid #192132 | pAAV-CMV-Hsp1-Hsp2Cas9-Y-P2A-puro | addgene full sequence | sequence record 385770 | Addgene NGS Result
CCTGCAGGCAGCTGCGCGCTCGCTCGCTCACTGAGGCCGCCCGGGCGTCGGGCGACCTTTGGTCGCCCGG
CCTCAGTGAGCGAGCGAGCGCGCAGAGAGGGAGTGGCCAACTCCATCACTAGGGGTTCCTGCGGCCTCTA
GACTCGAGGCGTTGACATTGATTATTGACTAGTTATTAATAGTAATCAATTACGGGGTCATTAGTTCATA
GCCCATATATGGAGTTCCGCGTTACATAACTTACGGTAAATGGCCCGCCTGGCTGACCGCCCAACGACCC
CCGCCCATTGACGTCAATAATGACGTATGTTCCCATAGTAACGCCAATAGGGACTTTCCATTGACGTCAA
TGGGTGGAGTATTTACGGTAAACTGCCCACTTGGCAGTACATCAAGTGTATCATATGCCAAGTACGCCCC
CTATTGACGTCAATGACGGTAAATGGCCCGCCTGGCATTATGCCCAGTACATGACCTTATGGGACTTTCC
TACTTGGCAGTACATCTACGTATTAGTCATCGCTATTACCATGGTGATGCGGTTTTGGCAGTACATCAAT
GGGCGTGGATAGCGGTTTGACTCACGGGGATTTCCAAGTCTCCACCCCATTGACGTCAATGGGAGTTTGT
TTTGGCACCAAAATCAACGGGACTTTCCAAAATGTCGTAACAACTCCGCCCCATTGACGCAAATGGGCGG
TAGGCGTGTACGGTGGGAGGTCTATATAAGCAGAGCTCTCTGGCTAACTACCGGTGCCACCATGGCCCCA
AAGAAGAAGCGGAAGGTCGGTATCCACGGAGTCCCAGCAGCCAGCGACAAATCCAAGATCCTGGGATTCG
ACATCGGCATCACCAGCATCGGCTGGGCCTACGTGGAAGGCGAAGAGCTGATCGACTGCGGCGTCCGGAT
CTTTACCAAGGCCGAGAATCCCAAGACCAAAGAATCCCTGGCCCTGCCTAGACGGGAAGCTAGAGGCGTG
CGGCGGAGACTGGCCCGAAGAAAAGGCAGACTGAATGCCATCAAGCAACTGATCTGCAAGGAATTCGGCC
TGAACTACCAAGACTACATCGCTCAGGACGGCGAGCTGCCCAAAGCCTACGCCGGGAAGCTGATTAACCC
TTATGAGCTGAGATCTAAGGCCCTTAGAGAGAAGCTGGAAAAGGAAGAGCTGGCCCGAGTGATTCTGCAC
ATCGCCAAGCACCGGGGCTACGGAAACAAGCATGCCAAGGAAACCGACGATGCCGAGAGCGGCAAGATCA
AGAAAGCAATTAGCAACAATGAGAAGATCCTGAATGAGAAGGGATATCAGAGCGCCGGAGAGTACCTGTA
CCAGGAATTTTTCCAGAAAGAAAGACTGCAGGAGGAAAAGAAGGGCAACAACACGACCAAAGAATTCAAA
AATGTGAGGAACAAAGCTGGCGACTACGAGCACTGTATCGCTCAGACCCAGATGCAGAACGAGTTGAGGC
TTATTTTCGAGAAGCAGCGAGAGTTTGGCCTGAACTTCAGCGAGGAATTCAAGAAGAAAGTGCTGGAGAC
GGCCTTTTTTCAGAGACCTCTGAAAGACTTCAGCGATAAGATCGGCGATTGCACCTTCATCGAGGGCGCC
AAGCGGGCCCCTAAGGACAGCCTGAGCGCCATCGAGTTCGTGGCCCTGGGAAGAATCATCAACACCCTGA
AAAATCTGCAGAACACAAGCGGCGAGGTGTACAGCAGAGATAAGATCAACGAGATCCTGCAAATCGTGCT
GGATAAGGGCGAGATCAGCTACAAGAAACTGAGAGAAATCCTGGACATCGAGAGCAGCGTGCGTTTCAAG
GACAGCAAACTGGATTACACCAAAGAACTGAAGGAAGCCGAGAAAACCAAGCTGTTCGAGAGCAAGAACC
TCCAGAAATTCAAGAAAGCTCTGGGCAGCTTCGAAGGCATCTCCAGAGAGATCTTGGACAGTATCGCCAA
GGAGATCATGATCACAAAGGATAAAGAGAAGCTGGCCAAGGAGCTGAAGAAGTTCCCTCTGGATGAAACC
CAGATCCAGAACCTTTCTAACTTGTCCTTCAGCCAAACAATCAACCTGTCACTGGAAGCCCTGTCTCAGA
TCCTGCCCTTCATGAGAGGCGAGAGAGAGGACAAATGCCTGAGAGCCGACGAGGCTGTGGAAAAGGCCGG
CCTGAAGGAGGTGGCCAAAAACAAGTCTAAGGATGACTTCCTGCCTCCTCTGGAAAACTACGAGCCTTAC
CTGGCCAATCCTGTGGTGGCCCGGGCCCTCTCTGAGTATAGAAAGGTGCTGAACGCCCTGCTGAGAAAGT
ACGGCAAGATGCACAAGATTCACATCGAGTTTACCAGAGAAGTGGGCAAGAGCAAAGAGGAGCGGAACAA
AATCGAAAAAGAACAGAAAGAGAATTTCGCCAAAAACCAGGAGGCCCAGAAGCAGTGCGAGATCCTGGGC
CTGCCTATCAACGGCGCTAATATCCTGAAGATGAAGCTGTGGCGGGAGCAGCAGGAGTCCTGCGTGTACA
GCGGCAAGGAAATCGCCATCGACGACCTGAAGAACCCCGCCATCCTGCAGGTGGATCACATCTATCCTTA
CTCTAGAAGCTTTGATGATTCTTATAACAACAAGGTGCTGGTGTTCTCCAAAGAAAACCAGAACAAACTC
AACAAGACACCTTTCGAGGCTTTCGGCGAAAACAAGGACAAATGGGAGAAAATCCTGTCCCTGGCTTCTA
AGCTTCCTAAGCCTAAGCGGCAGAGGATCTACAACATGCAGTTCAAGGACAAAGAACAAGGCTTTCTGAC
CCGGAATATCAACGACACCGGCTACATCGCTAGACTGGTCAGCCAGTGGACAAAGAACTGCCTGAGCTTC
GAGAAGCTGAGCGAGGATGAGGTTTCCATCGCCGGCGAGAAAGGAAGCAAAGTGCACGTGGAAGTGATCA
GCGGCTCCCTGACAGCCATGCTGCGGCACTACTGGGGCCTGGGCGACAAGAACCGGGACAACCACCTGCA
CCACGCGGTGGACGCCATCATCATCGCTTATAGCAACGAAAAGGTGATCAAGGCCTTCTCTGATTACAAA
AAACATAGAGAGCAGAACAAGGCCAAGTTCTACGCCAAGGAGATCGCCGAGAGCGAGTACAAGAAGCAGA
AGGTTTTCTTCGAACCTACCAACCACTTCAGACAAAAAGTGCTGGAAAAGATTGACAGCATCTTCGTGAG
CAAACCTCCAAGGAAGAGAGCCCGGGGAGCCCTGCACGAGGAAACATTCTACAGCTTCGAGAGACTGTGC
AACGACAAGGAGTACGCCAAGAAAGAGAAGATGGACTACGGCGGAAAGGCTGGCATCCAGAAGGCTATCG
CCCTGGGTAAAATTAGACAGGTTGGAACAAAGATCGTGTCTAACGGCACCATGGTGCGGGTGGACATCTT
CAAAGATAAGAAGGGCAAGTTCTACGGCGTCCCCATCTACACCATGGACTTCGCCCTGGGCATCCTGCCT
AATAAGGCCGTGATCAGCGGAAAGAAAGACGGCGTGATCAAGGACTGGCTGGAAATGGATAGCAACTACG
AGTTCTGCTTCAGCCTGTTTAAGGATGATCTGATCCTCGTGCAGAAGTCTGAGATGGAAGAGCCTGAGCT
GTGTTACTACGTGGGCTTCGACAGCTGCAGCCCTAGAATCATCGTGGACAAGCACAACAAGTGCTATAAG
AACATGAGCGACAACGAGAAGAAGCTGTTTACCCTGAAGGAGCGGGAACGGAACAACAAGAAGGAAGAGC
AGAAACAGGACGACGAGAACAAGGAACAGAAGATCATCGGCGGCAGACTGGGAATTCAGAATCTGAAAAC
CTTCAAGAAATACCAGGTGTCCCCACTGGGCGAGGTGAAGGAAGTGGGCAAAGAGACAAGACAGGCTATC
GCCCTGAAATCTACAAAGCACATCAAGCAAGACAAAAGGCCGGCGGCCACGAAAAAGGCCGGCCAGGCAA
AAAAGAAAAAGGGATCCGCTAGCGGCAGCGGCGCCACCAACTTCAGCCTGCTGAAGCAGGCCGGCGACGT
GGAGGAGAACCCCGGCCCCATGACCGAGTACAAGCCCACGGTGCGCCTCGCCACCCGCGACGACGTCCCC
AGGGCCGTACGCACCCTCGCCGCCGCGTTCGCCGACTACCCCGCCACGCGCCACACCGTCGATCCGGACC
GCCACATCGAGCGGGTCACCGAGCTGCAAGAACTCTTCCTCACGCGCGTCGGGCTCGACATCGGCAAGGT
GTGGGTCGCGGACGACGGCGCCGCGGTGGCGGTCTGGACCACGCCGGAGAGCGTCGAAGCGGGGGCGGTG
TTCGCCGAGATCGGCCCGCGCATGGCCGAGTTGAGCGGTTCCCGGCTGGCCGCGCAGCAACAGATGGAAG
GCCTCCTGGCGCCGCACCGGCCCAAGGAGCCCGCGTGGTTCCTGGCCACCGTCGGAGTCTCGCCCGACCA
CCAGGGCAAGGGTCTGGGCAGCGCCGTCGTGCTCCCCGGAGTGGAGGCGGCCGAGCGCGCCGGGGTGCCC
GCCTTCCTGGAAACCTCCGCGCCCCGCAACCTCCCCTTCTACGAGCGGCTCGGCTTCACCGTCACCGCCG
ACGTCGAGGTGCCCGAAGGACCGCGCACCTGGTGCATGACCCGCAAGCCCGGTGCCTACCCATACGATGT
TCCAGATTACGCTTACCCATACGATGTTCCAGATTACGCTTACCCATACGATGTTCCAGATTACGCTTAA
GAATTCCTAGAGCTCGCTGATCAGCCTCGACTGTGCCTTCTAGTTGCCAGCCATCTGTTGTTTGCCCCTC
CCCCGTGCCTTCCTTGACCCTGGAAGGTGCCACTCCCACTGTCCTTTCCTAATAAAATGAGGAAATTGCA
TCGCATTGTCTGAGTAGGTGTCATTCTATTCTGGGGGGTGGGGTGGGGCAGGACAGCAAGGGGGAGGATT
GGGAAGAGAATAGCAGGCATGCTGGGGAGGTACCGAGGGCCTATTTCCCATGATTCCTTCATATTTGCAT
ATACGATACAAGGCTGTTAGAGAGATAATTGGAATTAATTTGACTGTAAACACAAAGATATTAGTACAAA
ATACGTGACGTAGAAAGTAATAATTTCTTGGGTAGTTTGCAGTTTTAAAATTATGTTTTAAAATGGACTA
TCATATGCTTACCGTAACTTGAAAGTATTTCGATTTCTTGGCTTTATATATCTTGTGGAAAGGACGAAAC
ACCGGGTCTTCGAGAAGACCTGTTTTAGTCCCTGAAAAGGGACTAAAATAAAGAGTTTGCGGGACTCTGC
GGGGTTACAATCCCCTAAAACCGCTTTTTTGCGGCCGCAGGAACCCCTAGTGATGGAGTTGGCCACTCCC
TCTCTGCGCGCTCGCTCGCTCACTGAGGCCGGGCGACCAAAGGTCGCCCGACGCCCGGGCTTTGCCCGGG
CGGCCTCAGTGAGCGAGCGAGCGCGCAGCTGCCTGCAGGGGCGCCTGATGCGGTATTTTCTCCTTACGCA
TCTGTGCGGTATTTCACACCGCATA
[95 nt withheld, positions 5556-5650]
T
[46 nt withheld, positions 5652-5697]
C
[141 nt withheld, positions 5699-5839]
CCTTTGACGTTGGAGTCCACGTTCTTT
[37 nt withheld, positions 5867-5903]
ACTCTATCTCGGGCTATTCTTTTGATTTATAAGGGATTTTGCCGATTTCGGTCTATTGGTTAAAAAATGA
GCTGATTTAACAAAAATTTAACGCGAATTTTAACAAAATATTAACGTTTACAATTTTATGGTGCACTCTC
AGTACAATCTGCTCTGATGCCGCATAGTTAAGCCAGCCCCGACACCCGCCAACACCCGCTGACGCGCCCT
GACGGGCTTGTCTGCTCCCGGCATCCGCTTACAGACAAGCTGTGACCGTCTCCGGGAGCTGCATGTGTCA
GAGGTTTTCACCGTCATCACCGAAACGCGCGAGACGAAAGGGCCTCGTGATACGCCTATTTTTATAGGTT
AATGTCATGATAATAATGGTTTCTTAGACGTCAGGTGGCACTTTTCGGGGAAATGTGCGCGGAACCCCTA
TTTGTTTATTTTTCTAAATACATTCAAATATGTATCCGCTCATGAGACAATAACCCTGATAAATGCTTCA
ATAATATTGAAAAAGGAAGAGTATGAGTATTCAACATTTCCGTGTCGCCCTTATTCCCTTTTTTGCGGCA
TTTTGCCTTCCTGTTTTTGCTCACCCAGAAACGCTGGTGAAAGTAAAAGATGCTGAAGATCAGTTGGGTG
CACGAGTGGGTTACATCGAACTGGATCTCAACAGCGGTAAGATCCTTGAGAGTTTTCGCCCCGAAGAACG
TTTTCCAATGATGAGCACTTTTAAAGTTCTGCTATGTGGCGCGGTATTATCCCGTATTGACGCCGGGCAA
GAGCAACTCGGTCGCCGCATACACTATTCTCAGAATGACTTGGTTGAGTACTCACCAGTCACAGAAAAGC
ATCTTACGGATGGCATGACAGTAAGAGAATTATGCAGTGCTGCCATAACCATGAGTGATAACACTGCGGC
CAACTTACTTCTGACAACGATCGGAGGACCGAAGGAGCTAACCGCTTTTTTGCACAACATGGGGGATCAT
GTAACTCGCCTTGATCGTTGGGAACCGGAGCTGAATGAAGCCATACCAAACGACGAGCGTGACACCACGA
TGCCTGTAGCAATGGCAACAACGTTGCGCAAACTATTAACTGGCGAACTACTTACTCTAGCTTCCCGGCA
ACAATTAATAGACTGGATGGAGGCGGATAAAGTTGCAGGACCACTTCTGCGCTCGGCCCTTCCGGCTGGC
TGGTTTATTGCTGATAAATCTGGAGCCGGTGAGCGTGGAAGCCGCGGTATCATTGCAGCACTGGGGCCAG
ATGGTAAGCCCTCCCGTATCGTAGTTATCTACACGACGGGGAGTCAGGCAACTATGGATGAACGAAATAG
ACAGATCGCTGAGATAGGTGCCTCACTGATTAAGCATTGGTAACTGTCAGACCAAGTTTACTCATATATA
CTTTAGATTGATTTAAAACTTCATTTTTAATTTAAAAGGATCTAGGTGAAGATCCTTTTTGATAATCTCA
TGACCAAAATCCCTTAACGTGAGTTTTCGTTCCACTGAGCGTCAGACCCCGTAGAAAAGATCAAAGGATC
TTCTTGAGATCCTTTTTTTCTGCGCGTAATCTGCTGCTTGCAAACAAAAAAACCACCGCTACCAGCGGTG
GTTTGTTTGCCGGATCAAGAGCTACCAACTCTTTTTCCGAAGGTAACTGGCTTCAGCAGAGCGCAGATAC
CAAATACTGTTCTTCTAGTGTAGCCGTAGTTAGGCCACCACTTCAAGAACTCTGTAGCACCGCCTACATA
CCTCGCTCTGCTAATCCTGTTACCAGTGGCTGCTGCCAGTGGCGATAAGTCGTGTCTTACCGGGTTGGAC
TCAAGACGATAGTTACCGGATAAGGCGCAGCGGTCGGGCTGAACGGGGGGTTCGTGCACACAGCCCAGCT
TGGAGCGAACGACCTACACCGAACTGAGATACCTACAGCGTGAGCTATGAGAAAGCGCCACGCTTCCCGA
AGGGAGAAAGGCGGACAGGTATCCGGTAAGCGGCAGGGTCGGAACAGGAGAGCGCACGAGGGAGCTTCCA
GGGGGAAACGCCTGGTATCTTTATAGTCCTGTCGGGTTTCGCCACCTCTGACTTGAGCGTCGATTTTTGT
GATGCTCGTCAGGGGGGCGGAGCCTATGGAAAAACGCCAGCAACGCGGCCTTTTTACGGTTCCTGGCCTT
TTGCTGGCCTTTTGCTCACATGT
